>Addgene plasmid #224007 | AiP12841 - pAAV-AiE0592m-minBG-SYFP2-WPRE3-BGHpA (Alias: CN2841) | addgene full sequence | sequence record 449773 | Addgene NGS Result
CCTGCAGGCAGCTGCGCGCTCGCTCGCTCACTGAGGCCGCCCGGGCAAAGCCCGGGCGTCGGGCGACCTT
TGGTCGCCCGGCCTCAGTGAGCGAGCGAGCGCGCAGAGAGGGAGTGGCCAACTCCATCACTAGGGGTTCC
TGCGGCCGCACGCGTAACCTAGCGGCAATACCTGTACCATAAGTTATAGGTTAAAAATAATCCCCATGAA
TAACAATCTTTGACTAGGCACACAGTAGCTACATTAAGAAAGAGCAAGATAGAGTTTTAGTAATCACTTA
CTTTTCTTCCAAATCCCAGAAGGCGCTGTAGGGAAGGAGGGGTGAGATAACACCTACCAGCAGTTTTCTC
ACATTGACTACTTCCCAAGGCCCTGGATTCCTGGACTCCTTTCCTGTGCAGCTTTAAGTAAAGAATGTAG
CTACATCCTAGATTTCATTATACCATTTCCAAAGGAGTCCTTGGGAGGGACTCAGACTGGAGCTCGGGCT
GGGCATAAAAGTCAGGGCAGAGCCATCTATTGCTTACATTTGCTTCTGGGATCCAGATCTTTCGAAGCTA
GCGCTACCGGTCGCCACCATGGTGAGCAAGGGCGAGGAGCTGTTCACCGGGGTGGTGCCCATCCTGGTCG
AGCTGGACGGCGACGTAAACGGCCACAAGTTCAGCGTGTCCGGCGAGGGCGAGGGCGATGCCACCTACGG
CAAGCTGACCCTGAAGCTGATCTGCACCACCGGCAAGCTGCCCGTGCCCTGGCCCACCCTCGTGACCACC
CTGGGCTACGGCGTGCAGTGCTTCGCCCGCTACCCCGACCACATGAAGCAGCACGACTTCTTCAAGTCCG
CCATGCCCGAAGGCTACGTCCAGGAGCGCACCATCTTCTTCAAGGACGACGGCAACTACAAGACCCGCGC
CGAGGTGAAGTTCGAGGGCGACACCCTGGTGAACCGCATCGAGCTGAAGGGCATCGACTTCAAGGAGGAC
GGCAACATCCTGGGGCACAAGCTGGAGTACAACTACAACAGCCACAACGTCTATATCACCGCCGACAAGC
AGAAGAACGGCATCAAGGCCAACTTCAAGATCCGCCACAACATCGAGGACGGCGGCGTGCAGCTCGCCGA
CCACTACCAGCAGAACACCCCCATCGGCGACGGCCCCGTGCTGCTGCCCGACAACCACTACCTGAGCTAC
CAGTCCAAGCTGAGCAAAGACCCCAACGAGAAGCGCGATCACATGGTCCTGCTGGAGTTCGTGACCGCCG
CCGGGATCACTCTCGGCATGGACGAGCTGTACAAGTAAGTCGACGGCGCGCCGCGGCCGCGAATTCGATA
TCATAATCAACCTCTGGATTACAAAATTTGTGAAAGATTGACTGGTATTCTTAACTATGTTGCTCCTTTT
ACGCTATGTGGATACGCTGCTTTAATGCCTTTGTATCATGCTATTGCTTCCCGTATGGCTTTCATTTTCT
CCTCCTTGTATAAATCCTGGTTAGTTCTTGCCACGGCGGAACTCATCGCCGCCTGCCTTGCCCGCTGCTG
GACAGGGGCTCGGCTGTTGGGCACTGACAATTCCGTGGCTCGAGAGATCTTCGACTGTGCCTTCTAGTTG
CCAGCCATCTGTTGTTTGCCCCTCCCCCGTGCCTTCCTTGACCCTGGAAGGTGCCACTCCCACTGTCCTT
TCCTAATAAAATGAGGAAATTGCATCGCATTGTCTGAGTAGGTGTCATTCTATTCTGGGGGGTGGGGTGG
GGCAGGACAGCAAGGGGGAGGATTGGGAAGACAATAGCAGGCATGAGATCTCACGTGCGGACCGAGCGGC
CGCAGGAACCCCTAGTGATGGAGTTGGCCACTCCCTCTCTGCGCGCTCGCTCGCTCACTGAGGCCGGGCG
ACCAAAGGTCGCCCGACGCCCGGGCTTTGCCCGGGCGGCCTCAGTGAGCGAGCGAGCGCGCAGCTGCCTG
CAGGGGCGCCTGATGCGGTATTTTCTCCTTACGCATCTGTGCGGTATTTCACACCGCATA
[142 nt withheld, positions 2021-2162]
C
[141 nt withheld, positions 2164-2304]
CCTTTGACGTTGGAGTCCACGTTCTTT
[37 nt withheld, positions 2332-2368]
ACCCTATCTCGGGCTATTCTTTTGATTTATAAGGGATTTTGCCGATTTCGGCCTATTGGTTAAAAAATGA
GCTGATTTAACAAAAATTTAACGCGAATTTTAACAAAATATTAACGTTTACAATTTTATGGTGCACTCTC
AGTACAATCTGCTCTGATGCCGCATAGTTAAGCCAGCCCCGACACCCGCCAACACCCGCTGACGCGCCCT
GACGGGCTTGTCTGCTCCCGGCATCCGCTTACAGACAAGCTGTGACCGTCTCCGGGAGCTGCATGTGTCA
GAGGTTTTCACCGTCATCACCGAAACGCGCGAGACGAAAGGGCCTCGTGATACGCCTATTTTTATAGGTT
AATGTCATGATAATAATGGTTTCTTAGACGTCAGGTGGCACTTTTCGGGGAAATGTGCGCGGAACCCCTA
TTTGTTTATTTTTCTAAATACATTCAAATATGTATCCGCTCATGAGACAATAACCCTGATAAATGCTTCA
ATAATATTGAAAAAGGAAGAGTATGAGTATTCAACATTTCCGTGTCGCCCTTATTCCCTTTTTTGCGGCA
TTTTGCCTTCCTGTTTTTGCTCACCCAGAAACGCTGGTGAAAGTAAAAGATGCTGAAGATCAGTTGGGTG
CACGAGTGGGTTACATCGAACTGGATCTCAACAGCGGTAAGATCCTTGAGAGTTTTCGCCCCGAAGAACG
TTTTCCAATGATGAGCACTTTTAAAGTTCTGCTATGTGGCGCGGTATTATCCCGTATTGACGCCGGGCAA
GAGCAACTCGGTCGCCGCATACACTATTCTCAGAATGACTTGGTTGAGTACTCACCAGTCACAGAAAAGC
ATCTTACGGATGGCATGACAGTAAGAGAATTATGCAGTGCTGCCATAACCATGAGTGATAACACTGCGGC
CAACTTACTTCTGACAACGATCGGAGGACCGAAGGAGCTAACCGCTTTTTTGCACAACATGGGGGATCAT
GTAACTCGCCTTGATCGTTGGGAACCGGAGCTGAATGAAGCCATACCAAACGACGAGCGTGACACCACGA
TGCCTGTAGCAATGGCAACAACGTTGCGCAAACTATTAACTGGCGAACTACTTACTCTAGCTTCCCGGCA
ACAATTAATAGACTGGATGGAGGCGGATAAAGTTGCAGGACCACTTCTGCGCTCGGCCCTTCCGGCTGGC
TGGTTTATTGCTGATAAATCTGGAGCCGGTGAGCGTGGGTCTCGCGGTATCATTGCAGCACTGGGGCCAG
ATGGTAAGCCCTCCCGTATCGTAGTTATCTACACGACGGGGAGTCAGGCAACTATGGATGAACGAAATAG
ACAGATCGCTGAGATAGGTGCCTCACTGATTAAGCATTGGTAACTGTCAGACCAAGTTTACTCATATATA
CTTTAGATTGATTTAAAACTTCATTTTTAATTTAAAAGGATCTAGGTGAAGATCCTTTTTGATAATCTCA
TGACCAAAATCCCTTAACGTGAGTTTTCGTTCCACTGAGCGTCAGACCCCGTAGAAAAGATCAAAGGATC
TTCTTGAGATCCTTTTTTTCTGCGCGTAATCTGCTGCTTGCAAACAAAAAAACCACCGCTACCAGCGGTG
GTTTGTTTGCCGGATCAAGAGCTACCAACTCTTTTTCCGAAGGTAACTGGCTTCAGCAGAGCGCAGATAC
CAAATACTGTCCTTCTAGTGTAGCCGTAGTTAGGCCACCACTTCAAGAACTCTGTAGCACCGCCTACATA
CCTCGCTCTGCTAATCCTGTTACCAGTGGCTGCTGCCAGTGGCGATAAGTCGTGTCTTACCGGGTTGGAC
TCAAGACGATAGTTACCGGATAAGGCGCAGCGGTCGGGCTGAACGGGGGGTTCGTGCACACAGCCCAGCT
TGGAGCGAACGACCTACACCGAACTGAGATACCTACAGCGTGAGCTATGAGAAAGCGCCACGCTTCCCGA
AGGGAGAAAGGCGGACAGGTATCCGGTAAGCGGCAGGGTCGGAACAGGAGAGCGCACGAGGGAGCTTCCA
GGGGGAAACGCCTGGTATCTTTATAGTCCTGTCGGGTTTCGCCACCTCTGACTTGAGCGTCGATTTTTGT
GATGCTCGTCAGGGGGGCGGAGCCTATGGAAAAACGCCAGCAACGCGGCCTTTTTACGGTTCCTGGCCTT
TTGCTGGCCTTTTGCTCACATGT
Features (pLannotate 1.2.2; 13 found; start..end, strand, type, name):
      1..141     -  repeat_region  AAV2 ITR: inverted terminal repeat of adeno-associated virus serotype 2 inverted
    579..1295    +  CDS            SYFP2: SYFP2 is a basic (constitutively fluorescent) yellow fluorescent protein published in 2006, derived from Aequorea victoria. It is reported to be a very rapidly-maturing monomer with moderate acid sensitivity.
   1335..1492    +  misc_feature   WPRE (fragment): woodchuck hepatitis virus posttranscriptional regulatory element
   1498..1578    +  misc_feature   WPRE (fragment): woodchuck hepatitis virus posttranscriptional regulatory element
   1595..1706    +  polyA_signal   bGH poly(A) signal: bovine growth hormone polyadenylation signal
   1824..1964    +  repeat_region  AAV2 ITR: inverted terminal repeat of adeno-associated virus serotype 2 inverted
   1969..2020    -  misc_feature   bom (fragment): basis of mobility region from pBR322
   2039..2419    +  rep_origin     M13 ori (sequence partly withheld): M13 bacteriophage origin of replication; arrow indicates direction of (+) strand synthesis
   2495..2544    -  misc_feature   bom (fragment): basis of mobility region from pBR322
   2646..2681    -  CDS            rop (fragment): Rop protein, which maintains plasmids at low copy number; rop
   2776..2880    +  promoter       AmpR promoter: bla
   2881..3741    +  CDS            AmpR: β-lactamase; bla; confers resistance to ampicillin, carbenicillin, and related antibiotics
   3912..4500    +  rep_origin     ori: high-copy-number ColE1/pMB1/pBR322/pUC origin of replication
