[The description below was written by a language model from this plasmid's Addgene catalogue record and pLannotate feature annotations shown in this document.]
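Description:
AiP12841 - pAAV-AiE0592m-minBG-SYFP2-WPRE3-BGHpA (alias CN2841) is a 4,561 nt AAV transfer plasmid built on a pAAV backbone and intended for packaging a reporter cassette into recombinant adeno-associated virus. Two AAV2 inverted terminal repeats bracket the payload and supply the cis signals needed for genome replication and encapsidation when helper and capsid functions are provided in trans. In bacteria the plasmid replicates from a high-copy ColE1/pUC-type origin and is selected with ampicillin through the bla gene and its own promoter. The backbone also carries an M13 phage origin and short remnants of the pBR322 bom and rop regions. The record lists a recombination-deficient host strain, a common choice for keeping the repeat-rich ITRs intact.

Between the ITRs, the enhancer AiE0592m sits upstream of the minimal beta-globin promoter (minBG). Neither element was annotated in the automated feature table, but the unannotated stretch between the left ITR and the coding sequence is where the construct name and catalogue fields place them. The minimal promoter is expected to have little activity alone, so the enhancer would determine where transcription occurs. It is described as designed to direct AAV-mediated expression in cortical layer 6b neurons. The expressed gene is SYFP2, a rapidly maturing monomeric yellow fluorescent protein derived from Aequorea victoria. It is followed by WPRE3, a shortened woodchuck hepatitis virus posttranscriptional element detected as two fragments that boosts transcript expression while conserving packaging space. The cassette ends with a bovine growth hormone polyadenylation signal. The construct belongs to a suite of enhancer AAVs for genetic access to cortical cell types and serves to fluorescently label the targeted population.
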