Addgene plasmid #224007: AiP12841 - pAAV-AiE0592m-minBG-SYFP2-WPRE3-BGHpA (Alias: CN2841)
Purpose: AiE0592m is an enhancer sequence, designed to drive AAV-mediated transgene expression incortical L6b neurons
Depositing lab: Allen Institute for Brain Science & Jonathan Ting. Depositing organization: Allen Institute. Publication: A suite of enhancer AAVs and transgenic mouse lines for genetic access to cortical cell types. Ben-Simon Y, Hooper M, Narayan S, Daigle TL, Dwivedi D, Way SW, Oster A, Stafford DA, Mich JK, Taormina MJ, Martinez RA, Opitz-Araya X, Roth JR, Alexander JR, Allen S, Amster A, Arbuckle J, Ayala A, Baker PM, Bakken TE, Barcelli T, Barta S, Bendrick J, Bertagnolli D, Bielstein C, Bishwakarma P, Bowlus J, Boyer G, Brouner K, Casian B, Casper T, Chakka AB, Chakrabarty R, Chance RK, Chavan S, Clark M, Colbert K, Collman F, Daniel S, Departee M, DiValentin P, Donadio N, Dotson N, Egdorf T, Fliss T, Gabitto M, Garcia J, Gary A, Gasperini M, Gloe J, Goldy J, Gore BB, Graybuck L, Greisman N, Haeseleer F, Halterman C, Haradon Z, Hastings SD, Helback O, Ho W, Hockemeyer D, Huang C, Huff S, Hunker A, Johansen N, Jones D, Juneau Z, Kalmbach B, Kannan M, Khem S, Kussick E, Kutsal R, Larsen R, Lee C, Lee AY, Leibly M, Lenz GH, Li S, Liang E, Lusk N, Madigan Z, Malloy J, Malone J, McCue R, Melchor J, Mollenkopf T, Moosman S, Morin E, Newman D, Ng L, Ngo K, Omstead V, Otto S, Oyama A, Pena N, Pham T, Phillips E, Pom CA, Potekhina L, Ransford S, Ray PL, Rette D, Reynoldson C, Rimorin C, Rocha D, Ruiz A, Sanchez REA, Sawyer L, Sedeno-Cortes A, Sevigny JP, Shapovalova N, Shepard N, Shulga L, Sigler AR, Siverts L, Soliman S, Somasundaram S, Staats B, Stewart K, Szelenyi E, Tieu M, Trader C, Tran A, van Velthoven CTJ, Walker M, Wang Y, Weed N, Wirthlin M, Wood T, Wynalda B, Yao Z, Zhou T, Ariza J, Dee N, Reding M, Ronellenfitch K, Mufti S, Sunkin SM, Smith KA, Esposito L, Waters J, Thyagarajan B, Yao S, Lein ES, Zeng H, Levi BP, Ngai J, Ting JT, Tasic B. Cell. 2025 May 16:S0092-8674(25)00513-6. doi: 10.1016/j.cell.2025.05.002. PubMed 40403729.
Backbone
  Vector backbone: pAAV
  Vector type: AAV
Growth in bacteria
  Bacterial resistance: Ampicillin, 100 μg/mL
  Growth temperature: 30°C
  Growth strain: NEB Stable
  Copy number: High Copy
Gene/Insert
  Gene/Insert name: SYFP2
  Species: Synthetic
  Mutation: NA
  Promoter: minBG
  Cloning method: Other
Terms and licenses: Academic/Nonprofit Terms; Industry Terms: Not Available to Industry
Depositor comments: Cloning Method: RE Cloning
How to cite: AiP12841 - pAAV-AiE0592m-minBG-SYFP2-WPRE3-BGHpA (Alias: CN2841) was a gift from Allen Institute for Brain Science & Jonathan Ting (Addgene plasmid # 224007 ; http://n2t.net/addgene:224007 ; RRID:Addgene_224007)
